Addgene plasmid #62983: pMIR-Report-Luc-KLF4-K6S
Purpose: Translational reporter for KLF4
Depositing lab: Michael Ruppert. Depositing organization: West Virginia University and School of Medicine. Publication: A KLF4-miRNA-206 autoregulatory feedback loop can promote or inhibit protein translation depending upon cell context. Lin CC, Liu LZ, Addison JB, Wonderlin WF, Ivanov AV, Ruppert JM. Mol Cell Biol. 2011 Jun;31(12):2513-27. Epub 2011 Apr 25. 10.1128/MCB.01189-10 PubMed 21518959.
Backbone
  Vector backbone: pMIR-Report-LUC
  Backbone manufacturer: Ambion
  Backbone size w/o insert (bp): 6470
  Total vector size (bp): 7028
  Vector type: Luciferase
Growth in bacteria
  Bacterial resistance: Ampicillin, 100 μg/mL
  Growth temperature: 37°C
  Growth strain: XL1 Blue
  Copy number: High Copy
Gene/Insert
  Gene/Insert name: KLF4 partial sequence
  Species: H. sapiens (human)
  Insert size (bp): 558
  Mutation: Fragment 2086-2639 of KLF4
  GenBank ID: AF105036
  Entrez Gene: KLF4 (a.k.a. EZF, GKLF)
  Promoter: CMV
  Tag / fusion protein: firefly luciferase (N terminal on backbone)
  Cloning method: Restriction Enzyme; 5′ cloning site PmeI (destroyed during cloning); 3′ cloning site EcoRI (destroyed during cloning)
  Sequencing primers: 5′ Luc-F; 3′ M13pUC-Fwd
Terms and licenses: Academic/Nonprofit Terms; Industry Terms: Not Available to Industry
How to cite: pMIR-Report-Luc-KLF4-K6S was a gift from Michael Ruppert (Addgene plasmid # 62983 ; http://n2t.net/addgene:62983 ; RRID:Addgene_62983)
