[The description below was written by a language model from this plasmid's Addgene catalogue record.]
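Description:
pMIR-Report-Luc-KLF4-K6S is a mammalian luciferase reporter plasmid built on the commercial pMIR-Report-LUC backbone (about 6.5 kb), giving a total size of roughly 7.0 kb. It is maintained in E. coli as a high-copy plasmid under ampicillin selection. The record does not state the origin of replication or any mammalian selection marker, and no feature table is available to confirm other backbone elements.

The payload is a firefly luciferase gene driven by the CMV promoter, with a 558 bp fragment of human KLF4 (also known as GKLF or EZF) placed downstream of the luciferase. The fragment corresponds to positions 2086–2639 of the referenced KLF4 transcript and was inserted by restriction cloning between PmeI and EcoRI sites, both of which were destroyed in the process. Although the catalogue lists luciferase as an N-terminal "fusion", the pMIR-Report design generally places test sequences after the luciferase coding region so that they act as part of the reporter mRNA's 3′ untranslated region. This lets regulatory elements in the inserted sequence, such as microRNA target sites, influence the stability or translation of the luciferase message. The record does not state whether the fragment is entirely untranslated sequence, nor what the "K6S" designation signifies.

The stated purpose is a translational reporter for KLF4. The associated study concerns a KLF4–miR-206 feedback loop that can promote or inhibit translation depending on cell context. The construct is therefore suited to transfection assays in which luciferase output reports how this region of the KLF4 transcript responds to microRNAs or other post-transcriptional regulators, typically alongside a normalisation reporter and other fragment or mutant constructs.
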