>Addgene plasmid #62983 | pMIR-Report-Luc-KLF4-K6S | addgene partial sequence | sequence record 108153 | Luc-F 5'-CAGTCAAGTAACAACCGCGA-3'
AGTACCGAAAGGTCTTACCGGAAAACTCGACGCAAGAAAAATCAGAGAGATCCTCATAAAGGCCAAGAAG
GGCGGAAAGTCCAAATTGCTCGAGTGATGAAAGCTGCGCACTAGTGAGGGAGCTCATAGGCCGGCATAGA
CGCGTGCGTGATATCATAGGTTTAATTCCCTTGAATTGTGTATTGATGCAATATAAGCATAAAAGATCAC
CTTGTATTCTCTTTACCTTCTAAAAGCCATTATTATGATGTTAGAAGAAGAGGAAGAAATTCAGGTACAG
AAAACATGTTTAAATAGCCTAAATGATGGTGCTTGGTGAGTCTTGGTTCTAAAGGTACCAAACAAGGAAG
CCAAAGTTTTCAAACTGCTGCATACTTTGACAAGGAAAATCTATATTTGTCTTCCGATCAACATTTATGA
CCTAAGTCAGGTAATATACCTGGTTTACTTCTTTAGCATTTTTATGCAGACAGTCTGTTATGCACTGTGG
TTTCAGATGTGCAATAATTTGTACAATGGTTTATTCCCAAGTATGCCTTAAGCAGAACAAATGTGTTTTT
CTATATAGTTCCTTGCCTTAATAAATATGTAATATAAATTTAAAAAAAAAAAAAAAAAAAACTCGACCTG
AGTAACTGACACAATGGATCGGGTCGAAAACAGTTAAGCTTAATAAAGGATCTTTTATTTTCATTGGATC
TGTGTGTTGGTTTTTTGTATGCGGCCGCTAGCTTGGCACTGGCCGTCGTTTTACAACGTCGTGACTGGGA
AAACCCTGGCGTTACCCAACTTAATCGCCTTGCAGCACATCCCCCTTTCGCCAGCTGGCGTAATAGCGAA
GAGGCCCGCACCGATCGCCCTTCCCAACAGTTGCGCAGCCT
