>Addgene plasmid #62983 | pMIR-Report-Luc-KLF4-K6S | addgene partial sequence | sequence record 108154 | M13-F20 5'-TGTAAAACGACGGCCAGT-3'
ACACACAGATCCAATGAAAATAAAAGATCCTTTATTAAGCTTAACTGTTTTCGACCCGATCCATTGTGTC
AGTTACTCAGGTCGAGTTTTTTTTTTTTTTTTTTTTAAATTTATATTACATATTTATTAAGGCAAGGAAC
TATATAGAAAAACACATTTGTTCTGCTTAAGGCATACTTGGGAATAAACCATTGTACAAATTATTGCACA
TCTGAAACCACAGTGCATAACAGACTGTCTGCATAAAAATGCTAAAGAAGTAAACCAGGTATATTACCTG
ACTTAGGTCATAAATGTTGATCGGAAGACAAATATAGATTTTCCTTGTCAAAGTATGCAGCAGTTTGAAA
ACTTTGGCTTCCTTGTTTGGTACCTTTAGAACCAAGACTCACCAAGCACCATCATTTAGGCTATTTAAAC
ATGTTTTCTGTACCTGAATTTCTTCCTCTTCTTCTAACATCATAATAATGGCTTTTAGAAGGTAAAGAGA
ATACAAGGTGATCTTTTATGCTTATATTGCATCAATACACAATTCAAGGGAATTAAACCTATGATATCAC
GCACGCGTCTATGCCGGCCTATGAGCTCCCTCACTAGTGCGCAGCTTTCATCACTCGAGCAATTTGGACT
TTCCGCCCTTCTTGGCCTTTATGAGGATCTCTCTGATTTTTCTTGCGTCGAGTTTTCCGGTAAGACCTTT
CGGTACTTCGTCCACAAACACAACTCCTCCGCGCAACTTTTTCGCGGTTGTTACTTGACTGGCGACGTAA
TCCACGATCTCTTTTTCCGTCATCGTCTTTCCGTGCTCCAAAACAACAACGGCGGCGGGAAGTTCACCGG
CGTCATCGTCGGGAAGACCTGCCACGCCCGCGTCGAAGATGTTGGGGTGTTGTAACAATA
